>Addgene plasmid #57653 | tdEos-Paxillin-22 | depositor partial sequence | sequence record 88806 | insert sequence
GACGTCAGATCCGCTAGCACCATGGACGACCTCGATGCCTTACTGGCAGACCTGGAATCCACCACCTCGC
ATATCTCTAAGCGACCGGTGTTTCTAACAGAGGAAACGCCTTACTCCTACCCAACTGGAAACCATACGTA
CCAGGAGATTGCTGTGCCACCGCCGGTGCCCCCGCCGCCTTCCAGTGAGGCCCTAAATGGCACTGTGATT
GACCCCTTAGACCAGTGGCAACCCAGCGTGTCCAGATACGGCCACCAGCAACCTCAGTCCCAGTCTCCGA
TATACAGCTCTAGTGCCAAAAGCTCCAGTGCCTCTGTTCCTAGAGACGGGCTCAGCTCCCCTTCTCCCCG
TGCCAGTGAGGAGGAACACGTGTACAGCTTCCCAAACAAGCAGAAGTCTGCAGAACCATCTCCCACAATG
ACCAGCACCTCCCTGGGCAGCAACCTCTCGGAACTGGACAGGCTTCTCCTGGAACTGAATGCTGTTCAAC
ATAATCCCCCCAGTGGCTTCTCAGCAGATGAAGTCAGCAGAAGCCCATCACTGCCCAATGTGACCGGACC
TCACTATGTCATCCCAGAGAGCAGCAGCTCTGCAGGAGGGAAGGCTGCACCCCCTACAAAAGAAAAACCA
AAGCGGAATGGTGGGCGTGGGATTGAAGATGTGCGTCCCAGTGTGGAGAGCCTGCTGGATGAGCTGGAGA
GCTCTGTGCCAAGCCCAGTCCCTGCAATCACTGTGAGCCAAGGGGAGGTGAGCAGCCCCCAGCGTGTCAA
CGCCAGTCAGCAGCAGACCCGTATCTCTGCTTCTTCAGCTACACGAGAACTGGATGAGCTGATGGCGTCC
CTCTCTGACTTTAAGTTCATGGCACAGGGGAAAGCCGGCGGCAGCAGCTCCCCACCATCCAC
