>Addgene plasmid #57653 | tdEos-Paxillin-22 | depositor partial sequence | sequence record 88807 | insert sequence 2
AGCGCCGCGGCTCGCTGTGCTCTGGCTGCCAGAAGCCCATCACGGGACGCTGCATCACTGCCATGGGCAA
GAAATTTCACCCCGAACACTTTGTCTGTGCCTTCTGCCTCAAGCAGCTCAACAAAGGAACCTTCAAAGAA
CAGAACGACAAGCCCTACTGTCAGAACTGCTTTCTCAAACTCTTCTGTCTCGAGCTCAAGCTTCGAATTC
TGCAGTCGACGGTACCGCGGGCCCGGGATCCACCGGTCGCCACCATGAGTGCGATTAAGCCAGACATGAA
GATCAACCTCCGTATGGAAGGCAACGTAAACGGGCACCACTTTGTGATCGACGGAGATGGTACAGGCAAG
CCTTTTGAGGGAAAACAGAGTATGGATCTTGAAGTCAAAGAGGGCGGACCTCTGCCTTTTGCCTTTGATA
TCCTGACCACTGCATTCCATTACGGCAACAGGGTATTCGCCGAATATCCAGACCACATACAAGACTATTT
TAAGCAGTCGTTTCCTAAGGGGTATTCGTGGGAACGAAGCTTGACTTTCGAAGACGGGGGCATTTGCATT
GCCAGAAACGACATAACAATGGAAGGGGACACTTTCTATAATAAAGTTCGATTTCACGGTGTAAACTTTC
CCGCCAATGGTCCAGTTATGCAGAAGAAGACGCTGAAATGGGAGCCCTCCACTGAGAAAATGTATGTGCG
TGATGGAGTGCTGACTGGTGATATTCGCATGGCTTTGTTGCTTGAAGGAAATGCCCATTACCGATGTGAC
TTCAGAACTACTTACAAAGCTAAGGAGAAGGGTGTCAAGTTACCAGGCTACCACTTTGTGGACCACTGCA
TTGAGATTTTAAGCCATGACAAAGATTACAACAAGGTTAAGCTGTATGAGCATGCTGTTGCTCATTCTGG
ATTGCCTGACAATGCCAGACGATCCGGTAGCGGTCACGGTACTGGTTCTACTGGTTCTGGTTCTTCTGAG
AGTGCGATTAAGCCAGACATGAAGATCAACCTCCGTATGGAAGGCAACGTAAACGGGCACCACTTTGTGA
TCGACGGAGATGGTACAGGCAAGCCTTTTGAGGGAAAACAGAGTATGGATCTTGAAGTCAAAGAGGGCGG
ACCTCTGCCTTTTGCCTTTGATATCCTGACCACTGCATTCCATTACGGCAACAGGGTATTCGCCGAATAT
CCAGACCACATACAAGACTATTTTAAGCAGTCGTTTCCTAAGGGGTATTCGTGGGAACGAAGCTTGACTT
TCGAAGACGGGGGCATTTGCATTGCCAGAAACGACATAACAATGGAAGGGGACACTTTCTATAATAAAGT
TCGATTTCACGGTGTAAACTTTCCCGCCAATGGTCCAGTTATGCAGAAGAAGACGCTGAAATGGGAGCCC
TCCACTGAGAAAATGTATGTGCGTGATGGAGTGCTGACTGGTGATATTCGCATGGCTTTGTTGCTTGAAG
GAAATGCCCATTACCGATGTGACTTCAGAACTACTTACAAAGCTAAGGAGAAGGGTGTCAAGTTACCAGG
CTACCACTTTGTGGACCACTGCATTGAGATTTTAAGCCATGACAAAGATTACAACAAGGTTAAGCTGTAT
GAGCATGCTGTTGCTCATTCTGGATTGCCTGACAATGCCAGACGATAAGCGGCCGCGACTCTAGATCATA
ATCAGCCATACCACATTGA
