>Addgene plasmid #57653 | tdEos-Paxillin-22 | addgene partial sequence | sequence record 108901 | CMV-F 5'-CGCAAATGGGCGGTAGGCGTG-3'
AGCAGAGCTGGTTTAGTGAACCGTCAGATCCGCTAGCACCATGGACGACCTCGATGCCTTACTGGCAGAC
CTGGAATCCACCACCTCGCATATCTCTAAGCGACCGGTGTGTCTAACAGAGGAAACGCCTTACTCCTACC
CAACTGGAAACCATACGTACCAGGAGATTGCTGTGCCACCGCCGGTGCCCCCGCCGCCTTCCAGTGAGGC
CCTAAATGGCACTGTGATTGACCCCTTAGACCAGTGGCAACCCAGCGTGTCCAGATACGGCCACCAGCAA
CCTCAGTCCCAGTCTCCGATATACAGCTCTAGTGCCAAAAGCTCCAGTGCCTCTGTTCCTAGAGACGGGC
TCAGCTCCCCTTCTCCCCGTGCCAGTGAGGAGGAACACGTGTACAGCTTCCCAAACAAGCAGAAGTCTGC
AGAACCATCTCCCACAATGACCAGCACCTCCCTGGGCAGCAACCTCTCGGAACTGGACAGGCTTCTCCTG
GAACTGAATGCTGTTCAACATAATCCCCCCAGTGGCTTCTCAGCAGATGAAGTCAGCAGAAGCCCATCAC
TGCCCAATGTGACCGGACCTCACTATGTCATCCCAGAGAGCAGCAGCTCTGCAGGAGGGAAGGCTGCACC
CCCTACAAAAGAAAAACCAAAGCGGAATGGTGGGCGTGGGATTGAAGATGTGCGTCCCAGTGTGGAGAGC
CTGCTGGATGAGCTGGAGAGCTCTGTGCCAAGCCCAGTCCC
