>Addgene plasmid #57653 | tdEos-Paxillin-22 | addgene partial sequence | sequence record 110260 | LNCX 5'-AGCTCGTTTAGTGAACCGTCAGATC-3'
TGGCAGACCTGGAATCCACCACCTCGCATATCTCTAAGCGACCGGTGTTTCTAACAGAGGAAACGCCTTA
CTCCTACCCAACTGGAAACCATACGTACCAGGAGATTGCTGTGCCACCGCCGGTGCCCCCGCCGCCTTCC
AGTGAGGCCCTAAATGGCACTGTGATTGACCCCTTAGACCAGTGGCAACCCAGCGTGTCCAGATACGGCC
ACCAGCAACCTCAGTCCCAGTCTCCGATATACAGCTCTAGTGCCAAAAGCTCCAGTGCCTCTGTTCCTAG
AGACGGGCTCAGCTCCCCTTCTCCCCGTGCCAGTGAGGAGGAACACGTGTACAGCTTCCCAAACAAGCAG
AAGTCTGCAGAACCATCTCCCACAATGACCAGCACCTCCCTGGGCAGCAACCTCTCGGAACTGGACAGGC
TTCTCCTGGAACTGAATGCTGTTCAACATAATCCCCCCAGTGGCTTCTCAGCAGATGAAGTCAGCAGAAG
CCCATCACTGCCCAATGTGACCGGACCTCACTATGTCATCCCAGAGAGCAGCAGCTCTGCAGGAGGGAAG
GCTGCACCCCCTACAAAAGAAAAACCAAAGCGGAATGGTGGGCGTGGGATTGAAGATGTGCGTCCCAGTG
TGGAGAGCCTGCTGGATGAGCTGGAGAGCTCTGTGCCAAGCCCAGTCCCTGCAATCACTGTGAGCCAAGG
GGAGGTGAGCAGCCCCCAGCGTGTCAACGCCAGTCAGCAGCAGACCCGTATCTCTGCTTCTTCAGCTACA
CGAGAACTGGAT
