[The description below was written by a language model from this plasmid's Addgene catalogue record.]
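Description:
tdEos-Paxillin-22 is a mammalian expression plasmid that produces chicken (Gallus gallus) paxillin fused to the photoconvertible fluorescent protein tdEos. It is built on a tdEos vector backbone of about 4.75 kb (excluding the insert), is maintained as a high-copy plasmid in E. coli under kanamycin selection, and carries a neomycin resistance marker so that transfected mammalian cells can be selected with G418. Expression of the fusion is driven by the CMV promoter, a strong constitutive viral promoter. The listed sequencing primers, which anneal in the CMV promoter and in an SV40 polyadenylation region, suggest that the open reading frame sits between those two elements. The record does not state on which end of paxillin the tag lies or how long the linker is, although the "22" in the name may refer to a linker. No feature table is provided, so the origin of replication and other backbone details cannot be confirmed here.

Paxillin is an adaptor protein of integrin-based adhesions, and the stated purpose of the construct is to label focal adhesions. tdEos is a tandem-dimer form of Eos that behaves as a single labelling unit. It fluoresces green in its native state (excitation 505 nm, emission 516 nm) and converts to a red-emitting form (excitation 569 nm, emission 581 nm), generally upon violet or near-UV illumination. This switching makes the fusion suitable for single-molecule localization methods such as PALM, as well as for photoconversion-based tracking. The associated publication concerns the nanoscale architecture of integrin-based cell adhesions, which fits the use of this plasmid for super-resolution mapping of paxillin's position within focal adhesions.
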