Addgene plasmid #57653: tdEos-Paxillin-22
Purpose: Localization: Focal Adhesions, Excitation: 505 / 569, Emission: 516 / 581
Depositing lab: Michael Davidson. Depositing organization: Florida State University, Tallahassee. Publication: Nanoscale architecture of integrin-based cell adhesions. Kanchanawong P, Shtengel G, Pasapera AM, Ramko EB, Davidson MW, Hess HF, Waterman CM. Nature. 2010 Nov 25;468(7323):580-4. doi: 10.1038/nature09621. PubMed 21107430.
Backbone
  Vector backbone: tdEos
  Backbone size w/o insert (bp): 4750
  Vector type: Mammalian Expression
  Selectable markers: Neomycin (select with G418)
Growth in bacteria
  Bacterial resistance: Kanamycin, 50 μg/mL
  Growth temperature: 37°C
  Growth strain: DH5alpha
  Copy number: High Copy
Gene/Insert
  Gene/Insert name: Paxillin (alt name: NM_204984.1)
  Species: G. gallus (chicken)
  Promoter: CMV
  Tag / fusion protein: tdEos
  Cloning method: Unknown
  Sequencing primers: 5′ CMV-F; 3′ SV40pA-R
Terms and licenses: Academic/Nonprofit Terms; Industry Terms
Depositor comments: . Excitation = 505 / 569; Emission = 516 / 581
How to cite: tdEos-Paxillin-22 was a gift from Michael Davidson (Addgene plasmid # 57653 ; http://n2t.net/addgene:57653 ; RRID:Addgene_57653)
